>Addgene plasmid #129999 | pRDAX-250 N-Tag GFP[2] L20 FKBP EBPF2 | depositor full sequence | sequence record 249377 | Full Sequence
GCCTGCCTCCAGGCCTCAATATTGGCCATTAGCCATATTATTCATTGGTTATATAGCATAAATCAATATT
GGCTATTGGCCATTGCATACGTTGTATCTATATCATAATATGTACATTTATATTGGCTCATGTCCAATAT
GACCGCCATGTTGGCATTGATTATTGACTAGTTATTAATAGTAATCAATTACGGGGTCATTAGTTCATAG
CCCATATATGGAGTTCCGCGTTACATAACTTACGGTAAATGGCCCGCCTGGCTGACCGCCCAACGACCCC
CGCCCATTGACGTCAATAATGACGTATGTTCCCATAGTAACGCCAATAGGGACTTTCCATTGACGTCAAT
GGGTGGAGTATTTACGGTAAACTGCCCACTTGGCAGTACATCAAGTGTATCATATGCCAAGTCCGCCCCC
TATTGACGTCAATGACGGTAAATGGCCCGCCTGGCATTATGCCCAGTACATGACCTTACGGGACTTTCCT
ACTTGGCAGTACATCTACGTATTAGTCATCGCTATTACCATGGTGATGCGGTTTTGGCAGTACACCAATG
GGCGTGGATAGCGGTTTGACTCACGGGGATTTCCAAGTCTCCACCCCATTGACGTCAATGGGAGTTTGTT
TTGGCACCAAAATCAACGGGACTTTCCAAAATGTCGTAATAACCCCGCCCCGTTGACGCAAATGGGCGGT
AGGCGTGTACGGTGGGAGGTCTATATAAGCAGAGCTCGTTTAGTGAACCGTCAGATCACTAGAAGCTTTA
TTGCGGTAGTTTATCACAGTTAAATTGCTAACGCAGTCAGTGCTTCTGACACAACAGTCTCGAACTTAAG
CTGCAGAAGTTGGTCGTGAGGCACTGGGCAGGTAAGTATCAAGGTTACAAGACAGGTTTAAGGAGACCAA
TAGAAACTGGGCTTGTCGAGACAGAGAAGACTCTTGCGTTTCTGATAGGCACCTATTGGTCTTACTGACA
TCCACTTTGCCTTTCTCTCCACAGGTGTCCACTCCCAGGCCACCATGGAAAAGAGGGACCACATGGTGCT
GCTCGAGTACGTCACAGCAGCTGGCATCACCGATGCCAGCGGGAGTCCTGGCGGTGGATCCGGAGGCTCT
GGGAGCTCTGCCAGCGGTGGCAGCACCTCCGGAGTGCAGGTGGAAACCATCTCCCCAGGAGACGGGCGCA
CCTTCCCCAAGCGCGGCCAGACCTGCGTGGTGCACTACACCGGGATGCTTGAAGATGGAAAGAAATTTGA
TTCCTCCCGGGACAGAAACAAGCCCTTTAAGTTTATGCTAGGCAAGCAGGAGGTGATCCGAGGCTGGGAA
GAAGGGGTTGCCCAGATGAGTGTGGGTCAGAGAGCCAAACTGACTATATCTCCAGATTATGCCTATGGTG
CCACTGGGCACCCAGGCATCATCCCACCACATGCCACTCTCGTCTTCGATGTGGAGCTTCTAAAACTGGA
ATAAGAATTCAGATCCGCCCCTCTCCCTCCCCCCCCCCTAACGTTACTGGCCGAAGCCGCTTGGAATAAG
GCCGGTGTGCGTTTGTCTATATGTTATTTTCCACCATATTGCCGTCTTTTGGCAATGTGAGGGCCCGGAA
ACCTGGCCCTGTCTTCTTGACGAGCATTCCTAGGGGTCTTTCCCCTCTCGCCAAAGGAATGCAAGGTCTG
TTGAATGTCGTGAAGGAAGCAGTTCCTCTGGTAGCTTCTTGAAGACAAACAACGTCTGTAGCGACCCTTT
GCAGGCAGCGGAACCCCCCACCTGGCGACAGGTGCCTCTGCGGCCAAAAGCCACGTGTATAAGATACACC
TGCAAAGGCGGCACAACCCCAGTGCCACGTTGTGAGTTGGATAGTTGTGGAAAGAGTCAAATGGCTCTCC
TCAAGCGTATTCAACAAGGGGCTGAAGGATGCCCAGAAGGTACCCCATTGTATGGGATCTGATCTGGGGC
CTCGGTACACATGCTTTACATGTGTTTAGTCGAGGTTAAAAAAACGTCTAGGCCCCCCGAACCACGGGGA
CGTGGTTTTCCTTTGAAAAACACGATGATAATATGGCCACAACCATGGTGAGCAAGGGCGAGGAGCTGTT
CACCGGGGTGGTGCCCATCCTGGTCGAGCTGGACGGCGACGTAAACGGCCACAAGTTCAGCGTGAGGGGC
GAGGGCGAGGGCGATGCCACCAACGGCAAGCTGACCCTGAAGTTCATCTGCACCACCGGCAAGCTGCCCG
TGCCCTGGCCCACCCTCGTGACCACCCTGAGCCACGGCGTGCAGTGCTTCGCCCGCTACCCCGACCACAT
GAAGCAGCACGACTTCTTCAAGTCCGCCATGCCCGAAGGCTACGTCCAGGAGCGCACCATCTTCTTCAAG
GACGACGGCACCTACAAGACCCGCGCCGAGGTGAAGTTCGAGGGCGACACCCTGGTGAACCGCATCGAGC
TGAAGGGCGTCGACTTCAAGGAGGACGGCAACATCCTGGGGCACAAGCTGGAGTACAACTTCAACAGCCA
CAACATCTATATCATGGCCGTCAAGCAGAAGAACGGCATCAAGGTGAACTTCAAGATCCGCCACAACGTG
GAGGACGGCAGCGTGCAGCTCGCCGACCACTACCAGCAGAACACCCCCATCGGCGACGGCCCCGTGCTGC
TGCCCGACAGCCACTACCTGAGCACCCAGTCCGTGCTGAGCAAAGACCCCAACGAGAAGCGCGATCACAT
GGTCCTGCTGGAGTTCCGCACCGCCGCCGGGATCACTCTCGGCATGGACGAGCTGTACAAGTAAACCGGT
GCTCGAGGTACCGATGAATAGCTAAGGTAGAGGCCGCAGGTAAGTATCAAGGTTACAAGACAGGTTTAAG
GAGACCAATAGAAACTGGGCTTGTCGAGACAGAGAAGACTCTTGCGTTTCTGATAGGCACCTATTGGTCT
TACTGACATCCACTTTGCCTTTCTCTCCACAGGTGTCGACAATCAACCTCTGGATTACAAAATTTGTGAA
AGATTGACTGGTATTCTTAACTATGTTGCTCCTTTTACGCTATGTGGATACGCTGCTTTAATGCCTTTGT
ATCATGCTATTGCTTCCCGTATGGCTTTCATTTTCTCCTCCTTGTATAAATCCTGGTTGCTGTCTCTTTA
TGAGGAGTTGTGGCCCGTTGTCAGGCAACGTGGCGTGGTGTGCACTGTGTTTGCTGACGCAACCCCCACT
GGTTGGGGCATTGCCACCACCTGTCAGCTCCTTTCCGGGACTTTCGCTTTCCCCCTCCCTATTGCCACGG
CGGAACTCATCGCCGCCTGCCTTGCCCGCTGCTGGACAGGGGCTCGGCTGTTGGGCACTGACAATTCCGT
GGTGTTGTCGGGGAAGCTGACGTCCTTTCCATGGCTGCTCGCCTGTGTTGCCACCTGGATTCTGCGCGGG
ACGTCCTTCTGCTACGTCCCTTCGGCCCTCAATCCAGCGGACCTTCCTTCCCGCGGCCTGCTGCCGGCTC
TGCGGCCTCTTCCGCGTCTTCGCCTTCGCCCTCAGACGAGTCGGATCTCCCTTTGGGCCGCCTCCCCGCC
TGGAATTCGAGCTCGGTACGATCAGCCTCGACTGTGCCTTCTAGTTGCCAGCCATCTGTTGTTTGCCCCT
CCCCCGTGCCTTCCTTGACCCTGGAAGGTGCCACTCCCACTGTCCTTTCCTAATAAAATGAGGAAATTGC
ATCGCATTGTCTGAGTAGGTGTCATTCTATTCTGGGGGGTGGGGTGGGGCAGGACAGCAAGGGGGAGGAT
TGGGAAGACAATAGCCCAGCTTTTGTTCCCTTTAGTGAGGGTTAATTGCGCGCTTGGCGTAATCATGGTC
ATAGCTGTTTCCTGTGTGAAATTGTTATCCGCTAATTCACTCCTCAGGTGCAGGCTGCCTATCAGAAGGT
GGTGGCTGGTGTGGCCAATGCCCTGGCTCACAAATACCACTGAGATCTTTTTCCCTCTGCCAAAAATTAT
GGGGACATCATGAAGCCCCTTGAGCATCTGACTTCTGGCTAATAAAGGAAATTTATTTTCATTGCAATAG
TGTGTTGGAATTTTTTGTGTCTCTCACTCGGAAGGACATATGGGAGGGCAAATCATTTAAAACATCAGAA
TGAGTATTTGGTTTAGAGTTTGGCAACATATGCCCATATGCTGGCTGCCATGAACAAAGGTTGGCTATAA
AGAGGTCATCAGTATATGAAACAGCCCCCTGCTGTCCATTCCTTATTCCATAGAAAAGCCTTGACTTGAG
GTTAGATTTTTTTTATATTTTGTTTTGTGTTATTTTTTTCTTTAACATCCCTAAAATTTTCCTTACATGT
TTTACTAGCCAGATTTTTCCTCCTCTCCTGACTACTCCCAGTCATAGCTGTCCCTCTTCTCTTATGGAGA
TCGGCCGGCCGCCGGCGTCGACGCGCGCGGCCGCGGCGCGCCGTTGCTGGCGTTTTTCCATAGGCTCCGC
CCCCCTGACGAGCATCACAAAAATCGACGCTCAAGTCAGAGGTGGCGAAACCCGACAGGACTATAAAGAT
ACCAGGCGTTTCCCCCTGGAAGCTCCCTCGTGCGCTCTCCTGTTCCGACCCTGCCGCTTACCGGATACCT
GTCCGCCTTTCTCCCTTCGGGAAGCGTGGCGCTTTCTCATAGCTCACGCTGTAGGTATCTCAGTTCGGTG
TAGGTCGTTCGCTCCAAGCTGGGCTGTGTGCACGAACCCCCCGTTCAGCCCGACCGCTGCGCCTTATCCG
GTAACTATCGTCTTGAGTCCAACCCGGTAAGACACGACTTATCGCCACTGGCAGCAGCCACTGGTAACAG
GATTAGCAGAGCGAGGTATGTAGGCGGTGCTACAGAGTTCTTGAAGTGGTGGCCTAACTACGGCTACACT
AGAAGAACAGTATTTGGTATCTGCGCTCTGCTGAAGCCAGTTACCTTCGGAAAAAGAGTTGGTAGCTCTT
GATCCGGCAAACAAACCACCGCTGGTAGCGGTGGTTTTTTTGTTTGCAAGCAGCAGATTACGCGCAGAAA
AAAAGGATCTCAAGAAGATCCTTTGATCTTTTCTACGGGGTCTGACGCTCAGTGGAACGAAAACTCACGT
TAAGGGATTTTGGTCATGAGATTATCAAAAAGGATCTTCACCTAGATCCTTTTAAATTAAAAATGAAGTT
TTAAATCAATCTAAAGTATATATGAGTAAACTTGGTCTGACAGTTACCAATGCTTAATCAGTGAGGCACC
TATCTCAGCGATCTGTCTATTTCGTTCATCCATAGTTGCCTGACTCCCCGTCGTGTAGATAACTACGATA
CGGGAGGGCTTACCATCTGGCCCCAGTGCTGCAATGATACCGCGAGACCCACGCTCACCGGCTCCAGATT
TATCAGCAATAAACCAGCCAGCCGGAAGGGCCGAGCGCAGAAGTGGTCCTGCAACTTTATCCGCCTCCAT
CCAGTCTATTAATTGTTGCCGGGAAGCTAGAGTAAGTAGTTCGCCAGTTAATAGTTTGCGCAACGTTGTT
GCCATTGCTACAGGCATCGTGGTGTCACGCTCGTCGTTTGGTATGGCTTCATTCAGCTCCGGTTCCCAAC
GATCAAGGCGAGTTACATGATCCCCCATGTTGTGCAAAAAAGCGGTTAGCTCCTTCGGTCCTCCGATCGT
TGTCAGAAGTAAGTTGGCCGCAGTGTTATCACTCATGGTTATGGCAGCACTGCATAATTCTCTTACTGTC
ATGCCATCCGTAAGATGCTTTTCTGTGACTGGTGAGTACTCAACCAAGTCATTCTGAGAATAGTGTATGC
GGCGACCGAGTTGCTCTTGCCCGGCGTCAATACGGGATAATACCGCGCCACATAGCAGAACTTTAAAAGT
GCTCATCATTGGAAAACGTTCTTCGGGGCGAAAACTCTCAAGGATCTTACCGCTGTTGAGATCCAGTTCG
ATGTAACCCACTCGTGCACCCAACTGATCTTCAGCATCTTTTACTTTCACCAGCGTTTCTGGGTGAGCAA
AAACAGGAAGGCAAAATGCCGCAAAAAAGGGAATAAGGGCGACACGGAAATGTTGAATACTCATACTCTT
CCTTTTTCAATATTATTGAAGCATTTATCAGGGTTATTGTCTCATGAGCGGATACATATTTGAATGTATT
TAGAAAAATAAACAAATAGGGGTTCCGCGCACATTTCCCCGAAAAGTGCCACCTGACGTCTAAGAAACCA
TTATTATCATGACATTAACCTATAAAAATAGGCGTATCACGAGGCCCTTTCGTCTACGCGCGCGCCGGCG
GCGCGCCGTCGACGGCCGGCCGCGGCCGC
Features (pLannotate 1.2.2; 16 found; start..end, strand, type, name):
    155..532     +  enhancer       CMV enhancer: human cytomegalovirus immediate early enhancer
    534..733     +  promoter       CMV promoter: human cytomegalovirus (CMV) immediate early promoter
    872..1004    +  intron         chimeric intron: chimera between introns from human β-globin and immunoglobulin heavy chain genes
   1151..1471    +  CDS            DmrB: F36V mutant of FK506-binding protein FKBP12 binds synthetic ligands that do not bind wild-type FKBP
   1488..2074    +  misc_feature   IRES2: internal ribosome entry site (IRES) of the encephalomyocarditis virus (EMCV)
   2075..2794    +  CDS            EBFP2: enhanced blue variant of GFP (Ai et al., 2007) mammalian codon-optimized
   2840..2972    +  intron         chimeric intron: chimera between introns from human β-globin and immunoglobulin heavy chain genes
   2981..3569    +  misc_feature   WPRE: woodchuck hepatitis virus posttranscriptional regulatory element
   3573..3589    +  misc_feature   MCS (fragment): pUC18/19 multiple cloning site
   3602..3713    +  polyA_signal   bGH poly(A) signal: bovine growth hormone polyadenylation signal
   3809..3827    -  promoter       T3 promoter: promoter for bacteriophage T3 RNA polymerase
   3886..3960    +  CDS            HBB (fragment): HBB_PONPY - Experimental evidence at transcript level: Swiss-Prot protein existence level 2. Involved in oxygen transport from the lung to the various peripheral tissues. From Pongo pygmaeus (Bornean orangutan).
   4031..4086    +  polyA_signal   β-globin poly(A) signal: rabbit β-globin polyadenylation signal (Gil and Proudfoot, 1987)
   4465..5053    -  rep_origin     ori: high-copy-number ColE1/pMB1/pBR322/pUC origin of replication
   5224..6084    -  CDS            AmpR: β-lactamase; bla; confers resistance to ampicillin, carbenicillin, and related antibiotics
   6085..6189    -  promoter       AmpR promoter: bla
