[The description below was written by a language model from this plasmid's Addgene catalogue record and pLannotate feature annotations shown in this document.]
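Description:
pRDAX-250 N-Tag GFP[2] L20 FKBP EBPF2 is a custom-built mammalian expression plasmid of about 6.3 kb, designed for protein–protein interaction assays based on bimolecular or trimolecular fluorescence complementation (BiFC/TriFC). It is propagated in E. coli as a high-copy plasmid through a ColE1/pUC-type origin and selected with ampicillin via the β-lactamase gene and its native promoter.

Expression in mammalian cells is driven by the human CMV immediate-early enhancer and promoter, followed by a chimeric β-globin/immunoglobulin intron that promotes efficient processing of the transcript. The catalogued insert is mouse FKBP. The automated annotation matches this coding region to DmrB, the F36V form of FKBP12 that binds synthetic dimerizer ligands, so the exact variant present should be checked against the sequence. The plasmid name indicates that FKBP carries an N-terminal split-GFP fragment ("GFP[2]") joined through a linker ("L20"). Neither element is picked up in the feature table, although there is unannotated space between the intron and the FKBP coding sequence where they would be expected to lie.

Downstream, an EMCV IRES permits cap-independent translation of EBFP2 from the same transcript. Blue fluorescence therefore marks transfected cells and reports expression level independently of any reconstituted GFP signal. A second chimeric intron, a WPRE that enhances transcript stability and export, and a bGH polyadenylation signal complete the cassette. A β-globin fragment with a rabbit β-globin poly(A) signal and a T3 promoter lie further downstream.

In use, this plasmid would be co-transfected with partner constructs carrying the complementary GFP fragment(s). FKBP probably acts as a well-characterised interaction module, though the record does not name the intended partner.
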