Addgene plasmid #129999: pRDAX-250 N-Tag GFP[2] L20 FKBP EBPF2
Purpose: PPI (BiFC/TriFC) assay vector
Depositing lab: Gary Lewin. Depositing organization: Max-Delbrueck-Centrum fuer Molekulare Medizin (MDC).
Backbone
  Vector backbone: custom built
  Vector type: Mammalian Expression
Growth in bacteria
  Bacterial resistance: Ampicillin, 100 μg/mL
  Growth temperature: 37°C
  Growth strain: DH5alpha
  Copy number: High Copy
Gene/Insert
  Gene/Insert name: FKBP
  Species: M. musculus (mouse)
  Cloning method: Restriction Enzyme; 5′ cloning site unknown (unknown if destroyed); 3′ cloning site unknown (unknown if destroyed)
Terms and licenses: Academic/Nonprofit Terms; Industry Terms: Not Available to Industry
How to cite: pRDAX-250 N-Tag GFP[2] L20 FKBP EBPF2 was a gift from Gary Lewin (Addgene plasmid # 129999 ; http://n2t.net/addgene:129999 ; RRID:Addgene_129999)
